Addgene plasmid #155228: pCAG-Lyn11-FRB
Purpose: membrane anchor for FKBP-FRB system
Depositing lab: Tobias Meyer. Depositing organization: Stanford University. Publication: Membrane-proximal F-actin restricts local membrane protrusions and directs cell migration. Bisaria A, Hayer A, Garbett D, Cohen D, Meyer T. Science. 2020 Jun 12;368(6496):1205-1210. doi: 10.1126/science.aay7794. PubMed 32527825.
Backbone
  Vector backbone: pCAGENB HYJ
  Vector type: Mammalian Expression
Growth in bacteria
  Bacterial resistance: Ampicillin, 100 μg/mL
  Growth temperature: 37°C
  Growth strain: DH5alpha
  Copy number: High Copy
Gene/Insert
  Gene/Insert name: Membrane targeted (through Lyn11) FRB for use with FKBP-FRB dimerization system
  Species: H. sapiens (human)
  Cloning method: Gibson Cloning
Terms and licenses: Academic/Nonprofit Terms; Industry Terms: Not Available to Industry
How to cite: pCAG-Lyn11-FRB was a gift from Tobias Meyer (Addgene plasmid # 155228 ; http://n2t.net/addgene:155228 ; RRID:Addgene_155228)
