[The description below was written by a language model from this plasmid's Addgene catalogue record and pLannotate feature annotations shown in this document.]
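Description:
pCAG-Lyn11-FRB is a 5.3 kb mammalian expression plasmid built on a pCAG-type backbone (pCAGENB HYJ) and made by Gibson cloning. It is propagated in E. coli from a high-copy ColE1/pUC origin under ampicillin selection (AmpR with its bla promoter). No mammalian selection marker is annotated, so it appears suited to transient transfection. An SV40 origin of replication and an SV40 poly(A) signal sit in the backbone, along with leftover lac promoter/operator and lacI fragments that play no evident role in the payload.

The expression cassette begins with the CMV immediate-early enhancer followed by the chicken β-actin/rabbit β-globin chimeric intron, the arrangement characteristic of the strong, broadly active CAG promoter. The core β-actin promoter itself is not separately annotated. Downstream, flanked by Gateway attB1 and attB2 sites, lies the insert, and transcripts are terminated by the rabbit β-globin polyadenylation signal. A short annotated HBB fragment just before that signal probably reflects β-globin 3′ sequence rather than a functional coding part.

According to the catalogue entry, the insert is the FKBP-rapamycin binding (FRB) domain of human origin fused to the Lyn11 membrane-targeting peptide, a short N-terminal sequence whose lipid modification anchors proteins at the plasma membrane. Lyn11 is not picked up in the feature table, presumably lying between attB1 and the FRB coding region. The annotation tool matched the domain to FRB*, the T2098L variant that binds rapamycin analogues such as AP21967, though the catalogue does not mention this mutation. The construct provides the membrane anchor in chemically induced dimerization experiments: adding the dimerizer recruits a co-expressed FKBP-fused protein to the plasma membrane.
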