Features (pLannotate 1.2.2; 18 found; start..end, strand, type, name):
      4..383     +  enhancer       CMV enhancer: human cytomegalovirus immediate early enhancer
    661..1677    +  intron         chimeric intron: chimera between introns from chicken β-actin and rabbit β-globin
   1745..1769    +  protein_bind   attB1: mutant version of attB; recombination site for the Gateway® BP reaction BP Clonase™
   1862..2140    +  CDS            FRB*: T2098L mutant of FKBP-rapamycin binding domain of human FRAP binds synthetic ligands such as AP21967
   2193..2217    -  protein_bind   attB2: mutant version of attB; recombination site for the Gateway® BP reaction BP Clonase™
   2233..2304    +  CDS            HBB (fragment): HBB_PONPY - Experimental evidence at transcript level: Swiss-Prot protein existence level 2. Involved in oxygen transport from the lung to the various peripheral tissues. From Pongo pygmaeus (Bornean orangutan).
   2375..2430    +  polyA_signal   β-globin poly(A) signal: rabbit β-globin polyadenylation signal (Gil and Proudfoot, 1987)
   2815..2831    -  protein_bind   lac operator: The lac repressor binds to the lac operator to inhibit transcription in E. coli. This inhibition can be relieved by adding lactose or isopropyl-β-D-thiogalactopyranoside (IPTG). lac repressor encoded by lacI
   2839..2869    -  promoter       lac promoter: promoter for the E. coli lac operon
   2884..2905    -  protein_bind   CAP binding site: CAP binding activates transcription in the presence of cAMP. E. coli catabolite activator protein
   2918..2957    -  CDS            lacI (fragment): lac repressor; lacI; The lac repressor binds to the lac operator to inhibit transcription in E. coli. This inhibition can be relieved by adding lactose or isopropyl-β-D-thiogalactopyranoside (IPTG).
   2964..2986    +  promoter       SV40 promoter (fragment): SV40 enhancer and early promoter
   3010..3145    +  rep_origin     SV40 ori: SV40 origin of replication
   3165..3299    +  polyA_signal   SV40 poly(A) signal: SV40 polyadenylation signal
   3301..3355    -  CDS            lacI (fragment): lac repressor; lacI; The lac repressor binds to the lac operator to inhibit transcription in E. coli. This inhibition can be relieved by adding lactose or isopropyl-β-D-thiogalactopyranoside (IPTG).
   3538..4126    -  rep_origin     ori: high-copy-number ColE1/pMB1/pBR322/pUC origin of replication
   4297..5157    -  CDS            AmpR: β-lactamase; bla; confers resistance to ampicillin, carbenicillin, and related antibiotics
   5158..5262    -  promoter       AmpR promoter: bla
>Addgene plasmid #155228 | pCAG-Lyn11-FRB | addgene full sequence | sequence record 307429 | Addgene NGS Result
GTCGACATTGATTATTGACTAGTTATTAATAGTAATCAATTACGGGGTCATTAGTTCATAGCCCATATAT
GGAGTTCCGCGTTACATAACTTACGGTAAATGGCCCGCCTGGCTGACCGCCCAACGACCCCCGCCCATTG
ACGTCAATAATGACGTATGTTCCCATAGTAACGCCAATAGGGACTTTCCATTGACGTCAATGGGTGGAGT
ATTTACGGTAAACTGCCCACTTGGCAGTACATCAAGTGTATCATATGCCAAGTACGCCCCCTATTGACGT
CAATGACGGTAAATGGCCCGCCTGGCATTATGCCCAGTACATGACCTTATGGGACTTTCCTACTTGGCAG
TACATCTACGTATTAGTCATCGCTATTACCATGGTCGAGGTGAGCCCCACGTTCTGCTTCACTCTCCCCA
TCTCCCCCCCCTCCCCACCCCCAATTTTGTATTTATTTATTTTTTAATTATTTTGTGCAGCGATGGGGGC
GGGGGGGGGGGGGGGGCGCGCCRGGGGGGGGGGGGGGGGGGGGGGGGGGGGGGGGGGSGRGGSGGRGAGG
KGCGGCGGCAGCCAATCAGAGCGGCGCGCTCCGAAAGTTTCCTTTTATGGCGAGGCGGCGGCGGCGGCGG
CCCTATAAAAAGCGAAGCGCGCGGCGGGCGGGAGTCGCTGCGCGCTGCCTTCGCCCCGTGCCCCGCTCCG
CCGCCGCCTCGCGCCGCCCGCCCCGGCTCTGACTGACCGCGTTACTCCCACAGGTGAGCGGGCGGGACGG
CCCTTCTCCTCCGGGCTGTAATTAGCGCTTGGTTTAATGACGGCTTGTTTCTTTTCTGTGGCTGCGTGAA
AGCCTTGAGGGGCTCCGGGAGGGCCCTTTGTGCGGGGGGAGCGGCTCGGGGGGTGCGTGCGTGTGTGTGT
GCGTGGGGAGCGCCGCGTGCGGCTCCGCGCTGCCCGGCGGCTGTGAGCGCTGCGGGCGCGGCGCGGGGCT
TTGTGCGCTCCGCAGTGTGCGCGAGGGGAGCGCGGCCGGGGGCGGTGCCCCGCGGTGCGGGGGGGGCTGC
GAGGGGAACAAAGGCTGCGTGCGGGGTGTGTGCGTGGGGGGGTGAGCAGGGGGTGTGGGCGCGTCGGTCG
GGCTGCAACCCCCCCTGCACCCCCCTCCCCGAGTTGCTGAGCACGGCCCGGCTTCGGGTGCGGGGCTCCG
TACGGGGCGTGGCGCGGGGCTCGCCGTGCCGGGCGGGGGGTGGCGGCAGGTGGGGGTGCCGGGCGGGGCG
GGGCCGCCTCGGGCCGGGGRGGGCTCGGGGGRGGGGCGCGGCGGCCCCCGGAGCGCCGGCGGCTGTCGAG
GCGCGGCGAGCCGCAGCCATTGCCTTTTATGGTAATCGTGCGAGAGGGCGCAGGGACTTCCTTTGTCCCA
AATCTGTGCGGAGCCGAAATCTGGGAGGCGCCGCCGCACCCCCTCTAGCGGGCGCGGGGCGAAGCGGTGC
GGCGCCGGCAGGAAGGAAATGGGCGGGGAGGGCCTTCGTGCGTCGCCGCGCCGCCGTCCCCTTCTCCCTC
TCCAGCCTCGGGGCTGTCCGCGGGGGGACGGCTGCCTTCGGGGGGGACGGGGCAGGGCGGGGTTCGGCTT
CTGGCGTGTGACCGGCGGCTCTAGAGCCTCTGCTAACCATGTTCATGCCTTCTTCTTTTTCCTACAGCTC
CTGGGCAACGTGCTGGTTATTGTGCTGTCTCATCATTTTGGCAAAGAATTCCTCGAGGATATCAACAAGT
TTGTACAAAAAAGCAGGCTCCGCGGCCGCCCCCTTCACCATGGGATGTATAAAATCAAAAGGGAAAGACA
GCGCGGGAGCAGATAGTGCTGGTAGTGCTGGTAGTGCTGGTATCCTCTGGCATGAGATGTGGCATGAAGG
CCTGGAAGAGGCATCTCGTTTGTACTTTGGGGAAAGGAACGTGAAAGGCATGTTTGAGGTGCTGGAGCCC
TTGCATGCTATGATGGAACGGGGCCCCCAGACTCTGAAGGAAACATCCTTTAATCAGGCCTATGGTCGAG
ATTTAATGGAGGCCCAAGAGTGGTGCAGGAAGTACATGAAATCAGGGAATGTCAAGGACCTCCTCCAAGC
CTGGGACCTCTATTATCATGTGTTCCGACGAATCTCAAAGACTAGTTATCCGTACGACGTACCAGACTAC
GCATAAAAGGGTGGGCGCGCCGACCCAGCTTTCTTGTACAAAGTGGTTGATATCGCGGCCGCACTCCTCA
GGTGCAGGCTGCCTATCAGAAGGTGGTGGCTGGTGTGGCCAATGCCCTGGCTCACAAATACCACTGAGAT
CTTTTTCCCTCTGCCAAAAATTATGGGGACATCATGAAGCCCCTTGAGCATCTGACTTCTGGCTAATAAA
GGAAATTTATTTTCATTGCAATAGTGTGTTGGAATTTTTTGTGTCTCTCACTCGGAAGGACATATGGGAG
GGCAAATCATTTAAAACATCAGAATGAGTATTTGGTTTAGAGTTTGGCAACATATGCCCATATGCTGGCT
GCCATGAACAAAGGTTGGCTATAAAGAGGTCATCAGTATATGAAACAGCCCCCTGCTGTCCATTCCTTAT
TCCATAGAAAAGCCTTGACTTGAGGTTAGATTTTTTTTATATTTTGTTTTGTGTTATTTTTTTCTTTAAC
ATCCCTAAAATTTTCCTTACATGTTTTACTAGCCAGATTTTTCCTCCTCTCCTGACTACTCCCAGTCATA
GCTGTCCCTCTTCTCTTATGGAGATCCCTCGACCTGCAGCCCAAGCTTGGCGTAATCATGGTCATAGCTG
TTTCCTGTGTGAAATTGTTATCCGCTCACAATTCCACACAACATACGAGCCGGAAGCATAAAGTGTAAAG
CCTGGGGTGCCTAATGAGTGAGCTAACTCACATTAATTGCGTTGCGCTCACTGCCCGCTTTCCAGTCGGG
AAACCTGTCGTGCCAGCGGATCCGCATCTCAATTAGTCAGCAACCATAGTCCCGCCCCTAACTCCGCCCA
TCCCGCCCCTAACTCCGCCCAGTTCCGCCCATTCTCCGCCCCATGGCTGACTAATTTTTTTTATTTATGC
AGAGGCCGAGGCCGCCTCGGCCTCTGAGCTATTCCAGAAGTAGTGAGGAGGCTTTTTTGGAGGCCTAGGC
TTTTGCAAAAAGCTAACTTGTTTATTGCAGCTTATAATGGTTACAAATAAAGCAATAGCATCACAAATTT
CACAAATAAAGCATTTTTTTCACTGCATTCTAGTTGTGGTTTGTCCAAACTCATCAATGTATCTTATCAT
GTCTGGATCCGCTGCATTAATGAATCGGCCAACGCGCGGGGAGAGGCGGTTTGCGTATTGGGCGCTCTTC
CGCTTCCTCGCTCACTGACTCGCTGCGCTCGGTCGTTCGGCTGCGGCGAGCGGTATCAGCTCACTCAAAG
GCGGTAATACGGTTATCCACAGAATCAGGGGATAACGCAGGAAAGAACATGTGAGCAAAAGGCCAGCAAA
AGGCCAGGAACCGTAAAAAGGCCGCGTTGCTGGCGTTTTTCCATAGGCTCCGCCCCCCTGACGAGCATCA
CAAAAATCGACGCTCAAGTCAGAGGTGGCGAAACCCGACAGGACTATAAAGATACCAGGCGTTTCCCCCT
GGAAGCTCCCTCGTGCGCTCTCCTGTTCCGACCCTGCCGCTTACCGGATACCTGTCCGCCTTTCTCCCTT
CGGGAAGCGTGGCGCTTTCTCATAGCTCACGCTGTAGGTATCTCAGTTCGGTGTAGGTCGTTCGCTCCAA
GCTGGGCTGTGTGCACGAACCCCCCGTTCAGCCCGACCGCTGCGCCTTATCCGGTAACTATCGTCTTGAG
TCCAACCCGGTAAGACACGACTTATCGCCACTGGCAGCAGCCACTGGTAACAGGATTAGCAGAGCGAGGT
ATGTAGGCGGTGCTACAGAGTTCTTGAAGTGGTGGCCTAACTACGGCTACACTAGAAGAACAGTATTTGG
TATCTGCGCTCTGCTGAAGCCAGTTACCTTCGGAAAAAGAGTTGGTAGCTCTTGATCCGGCAAACAAACC
ACCGCTGGTAGCGGTGGTTTTTTTGTTTGCAAGCAGCAGATTACGCGCAGAAAAAAAGGATCTCAAGAAG
ATCCTTTGATCTTTTCTACGGGGTCTGACGCTCAGTGGAACGAAAACTCACGTTAAGGGATTTTGGTCAT
GAGATTATCAAAAAGGATCTTCACCTAGATCCTTTTAAATTAAAAATGAAGTTTTAAATCAATCTAAAGT
ATATATGAGTAAACTTGGTCTGACAGTTACCAATGCTTAATCAGTGAGGCACCTATCTCAGCGATCTGTC
TATTTCGTTCATCCATAGTTGCCTGACTCCCCGTCGTGTAGATAACTACGATACGGGAGGGCTTACCATC
TGGCCCCAGTGCTGCAATGATACCGCGAGACCCACGCTCACCGGCTCCAGATTTATCAGCAATAAACCAG
CCAGCCGGAAGGGCCGAGCGCAGAAGTGGTCCTGCAACTTTATCCGCCTCCATCCAGTCTATTAATTGTT
GCCGGGAAGCTAGAGTAAGTAGTTCGCCAGTTAATAGTTTGCGCAACGTTGTTGCCATTGCTACAGGCAT
CGTGGTGTCACGCTCGTCGTTTGGTATGGCTTCATTCAGCTCCGGTTCCCAACGATCAAGGCGAGTTACA
TGATCCCCCATGTTGTGCAAAAAAGCGGTTAGCTCCTTCGGTCCTCCGATCGTTGTCAGAAGTAAGTTGG
CCGCAGTGTTATCACTCATGGTTATGGCAGCACTGCATAATTCTCTTACTGTCATGCCATCCGTAAGATG
CTTTTCTGTGACTGGTGAGTACTCAACCAAGTCATTCTGAGAATAGTGTATGCGGCGACCGAGTTGCTCT
TGCCCGGCGTCAATACGGGATAATACCGCGCCACATAGCAGAACTTTAAAAGTGCTCATCATTGGAAAAC
GTTCTTCGGGGCGAAAACTCTCAAGGATCTTACCGCTGTTGAGATCCAGTTCGATGTAACCCACTCGTGC
ACCCAACTGATCTTCAGCATCTTTTACTTTCACCAGCGTTTCTGGGTGAGCAAAAACAGGAAGGCAAAAT
GCCGCAAAAAAGGGAATAAGGGCGACACGGAAATGTTGAATACTCATACTCTTCCTTTTTCAATATTATT
GAAGCATTTATCAGGGTTATTGTCTCATGAGCGGATACATATTTGAATGTATTTAGAAAAATAAACAAAT
AGGGGTTCCGCGCACATTTCCCCGAAAAGTGCCACCTG
