>Addgene plasmid #155228 | pCAG-Lyn11-FRB | depositor partial sequence | sequence record 300381 | pCAG-Lyn11-FRB sequence 351 bps
ATGGGATGTATAAAATCAAAAGGGAAAGACAGCGCGGGAGCAGATAGTGCTGGTAGTGCTGGTAGTGCTG
GTATCCTCTGGCATGAGATGTGGCATGAAGGCCTGGAAGAGGCATCTCGTTTGTACTTTGGGGAAAGGAA
CGTGAAAGGCATGTTTGAGGTGCTGGAGCCCTTGCATGCTATGATGGAACGGGGCCCCCAGACTCTGAAG
GAAACATCCTTTAATCAGGCCTATGGTCGAGATTTAATGGAGGCCCAAGAGTGGTGCAGGAAGTACATGA
AATCAGGGAATGTCAAGGACCTCCTCCAAGCCTGGGACCTCTATTATCATGTGTTCCGACGAATCTCAAA
G
